Addgene plasmid #115038: AT3G03770 O12_pECIA2
Purpose: Bait vector AT3G03770 O12_pECIA2 should be used with prey vector AT3G03770 O12_pECIA14.
Depositing lab: Youssef Belkhadir. Depositing organization: Gregor Mendel Institute of Molecular Plant Biology. Publication: An extracellular network of Arabidopsis leucine-rich repeat receptor kinases. Smakowska-Luzan E, Mott GA, Parys K, Stegmann M, Howton TC, Layeghifard M, Neuhold J, Lehner A, Kong J, Grunwald K, Weinberger N, Satbhai SB, Mayer D, Busch W, Madalinski M, Stolt-Bergner P, Provart NJ, Mukhtar MS, Zipfel C, Desveaux D, Guttman DS, Belkhadir Y. Nature. 2018 Jan 18;553(7688):342-346. doi: 10.1038/nature25184. Epub 2018 Jan 10. PubMed 29320478.
Backbone
  Vector backbone: pECIA2
  Backbone manufacturer: Chris Garcia (Addgene plasmid # 47032)
  Vector type: Insect Expression
Growth in bacteria
  Bacterial resistance: Ampicillin, 100 μg/mL
  Growth temperature: 37°C
  Growth strain: DH5alpha
  Copy number: High Copy
Gene/Insert
  Gene/Insert name: AT3G03770
  Species: A. thaliana (mustard weed)
  Entrez Gene: AT3G03770 (a.k.a. AT3G03770, F20H23.20, F20H23_20)
  Promoter: Metallothionein (Copper-Inducible)
  Tag / fusion protein: Fc, V5 and hexahistidine tags (C terminal on backbone)
  Cloning method: Ligation Independent Cloning
Terms and licenses: Academic/Nonprofit Terms; Industry Terms: Not Available to Industry
Depositor comments: Plasmid for secreted expression in Drosophila cell culture by induction via CuSO4. Insert is an extracellular domain of indicated LRR-RK, C-terminally tagged with Fc, V5 and hexahistidine tags. Insert Protein Sequence: SQTLLRLQQLLYYPKVLNSWNNYTDFCNSEPSPSLTVVCYEDSVTQLHIIGDNGTHMLPKSFSINSFVTTLVKLPDVKVLTFVSLGLWGWLPQKINRLSSLEILNVSSNFLFGPIPHELSSLATLQTLILDENMFSGELPDWIDSLPSLAVLSLRKNVLNGSLPSSLSSLSGLRVLALANNRFNGALPDLSHLTNLQVLDLEGNSFGPLFPRLSNKLVTLILSKNKFRSAVSAEEVSSLYQLQHLDLSYNTFVGPFPTSLMSLPAITYLNISHNKLTGRLSANLSCNSQLMFVDMSSNLLTGSLPTCLKPSSGTSRDVVYASNCLATTNEDQRPVSFCSNEALAVGILPQRRNKVS
How to cite: AT3G03770 O12_pECIA2 was a gift from Youssef Belkhadir (Addgene plasmid # 115038 ; http://n2t.net/addgene:115038 ; RRID:Addgene_115038)
