[The description below was written by a language model from this plasmid's Addgene catalogue record and pLannotate feature annotations shown in this document.]
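Description:
AT3G03770 O12_pECIA2 is an insect-cell expression plasmid built on the pECIA2 backbone for secreted production of a plant receptor ectodomain in Drosophila cell culture. It is maintained in E. coli as a high-copy plasmid through a ColE1/pUC-type origin and selected with ampicillin via the β-lactamase gene. The remaining bacterial annotations (lac promoter and operator, and fragments of lacZα, lacI, rop and bom) are leftovers of the pUC/pBR322-derived cloning backbone and play no role in the payload. The record lists no marker for selection in insect cells.

The expression cassette is driven by the Drosophila metallothionein promoter, which is induced by adding copper sulfate. Downstream, a Drosophila BiP signal sequence directs the product into the secretory pathway. It is fused in frame to the extracellular domain of the Arabidopsis thaliana leucine-rich repeat receptor kinase encoded by AT3G03770, which was inserted by ligation-independent cloning. The ectodomain is followed by a human IgG1 Fc region, a V5 epitope and, according to the catalogue entry, a hexahistidine tag, although the feature table does not annotate the His tag separately. An SV40 polyadenylation signal lies downstream of the cassette, though it is annotated on the opposite strand. The Fc portion is commonly used for dimerisation and capture on Fc-binding surfaces, while the V5 and His tags allow detection and purification.

The plasmid is designated the bait vector of an extracellular interaction assay and is meant to be paired with the corresponding pECIA14 prey vector. It belongs to a collection used to map pairwise interactions among the ectodomains of Arabidopsis LRR receptor kinases.
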