Features (pLannotate 1.2.2; 18 found; start..end, strand, type, name):
     23..449     +  promoter       MT promoter: Drosophila metallothionein promoter
    467..520     +  sig_peptide    BiP signal sequence: Drosophila BiP signal sequence
    521..1588    +  CDS            Y3037_ARATH (fragment): Experimental evidence at protein level: Swiss-Prot protein existence level 1. From Arabidopsis thaliana (Mouse-ear cress).
   1619..2299    +  CDS            IGHG1 (fragment): IGHG1_HUMAN - Experimental evidence at protein level: Swiss-Prot protein existence level 1. Constant region of immunoglobulin heavy chains. Immunoglobulins, also known as antibodies, are membrane-bound or secreted glycoproteins produced by B lymphocytes. In the recognition phase of humoral immunity, the membrane-bound immunoglobulins serve as receptors which, upon binding of a specific antigen, trigger the clonal expansion and differentiation of B lymphocytes into immunoglobulins- secreting plasma cells. Secreted immunoglobulins mediate the effector phase of humoral immunity, which results in
   2318..2359    +  CDS            V5 tag: epitope tag from simian virus 5
   2459..2593    -  polyA_signal   SV40 poly(A) signal: SV40 polyadenylation signal
   2616..2700    -  CDS            large T antigen (fragment): large T antigen from SV40 (simian virus 40)
   2700..2724    +  misc_feature   MCS (fragment): pUC18/19 multiple cloning site
   2761..2777    -  protein_bind   lac operator: The lac repressor binds to the lac operator to inhibit transcription in E. coli. This inhibition can be relieved by adding lactose or isopropyl-β-D-thiogalactopyranoside (IPTG). lac repressor encoded by lacI
   2785..2815    -  promoter       lac promoter: promoter for the E. coli lac operon
   2830..2851    -  protein_bind   CAP binding site: CAP binding activates transcription in the presence of cAMP. E. coli catabolite activator protein
   2864..2956    -  CDS            lacI (fragment): lac repressor; lacI; The lac repressor binds to the lac operator to inhibit transcription in E. coli. This inhibition can be relieved by adding lactose or isopropyl-β-D-thiogalactopyranoside (IPTG).
   3139..3727    -  rep_origin     ori: high-copy-number ColE1/pMB1/pBR322/pUC origin of replication
   3898..4758    -  CDS            AmpR: β-lactamase; bla; confers resistance to ampicillin, carbenicillin, and related antibiotics
   4759..4863    -  promoter       AmpR promoter: bla
   4958..4993    +  CDS            rop (fragment): Rop protein, which maintains plasmids at low copy number; rop
   5095..5194    +  misc_feature   bom (fragment): basis of mobility region from pBR322
   5200..21      -  CDS            lacZα (fragment) (across the origin): LacZα fragment of β-galactosidase; lacZ fragment
>Addgene plasmid #115038 | AT3G03770 O12_pECIA2 | addgene full sequence | sequence record 297004 | Addgene NGS Result
GTAAAACGACGGCCAGTGAATTAATTCGTTGCAGGACAGGATGTGGTGCCCGATGTGACTAGCTCTTTGC
TGCAGGCCGTCCTATCCTCTGGTTCCGATAAGAGACCCAGAACTCCGGCCCCCCACCGCCCACCGCCACC
CCCATACATATGTGGTACGCAAGTAAGAGTGCCTGCGCATGCCCCATGTGCCCCACCAAGAGCTTTGCAT
CCCATACAAGTCCCCAAAGTGGAGAACCGAACCAATTCTTCGCGGGCAGAACAAAAGCTTCTGCACACGT
CTCCACTCGAATTTGGAGCCGGCCGGCGTGTGCAAAAGAGGTGAATCGAACGAAAGACCCGTGTGTAAAG
CCGCGTTTCCAAAATGTATAAAACCGAGAGCATCTGGCCAATGTGCATCAGTTGTGGTCAGCAGCAAAAT
CAAGTGAATCATCTCAGTGCAACTAAAGGGGGGATCCGATCTCAATATGAAGTTATGCATATTACTGGCC
GTCGTGGCCTTTGTTGGCCTCTCGCTCGGGTCTCAAACCCTCTTGAGGCTGCAACAGCTTCTCTACTATC
CCAAAGTGTTAAACAGCTGGAACAACTATACAGATTTCTGCAATTCTGAGCCAAGCCCTTCGCTAACCGT
TGTGTGTTATGAAGATAGTGTAACGCAGCTTCACATTATAGGAGACAATGGAACTCATATGTTACCAAAG
AGTTTCTCAATAAACTCGTTTGTTACTACTCTTGTTAAGCTCCCTGATGTTAAAGTTCTCACGTTTGTGT
CCCTTGGGTTATGGGGTTGGTTACCTCAGAAAATCAACCGTTTATCCTCTTTGGAGATTCTCAATGTGAG
TTCCAATTTCCTCTTTGGACCAATCCCTCATGAACTCTCGTCGCTTGCTACTCTTCAGACGCTTATACTC
GACGAGAATATGTTTTCTGGTGAGTTACCGGATTGGATTGATTCTTTGCCGAGTTTAGCTGTGTTGAGCT
TGAGAAAGAACGTGCTTAATGGGTCATTGCCTTCTTCTTTGAGTAGCTTGTCAGGTCTTAGAGTTCTTGC
TTTAGCTAATAACCGGTTTAATGGAGCTTTGCCTGATTTAAGCCATTTGACAAACCTTCAAGTGCTTGAT
CTTGAAGGAAACTCTTTTGGACCGTTGTTTCCTCGGTTAAGTAACAAGCTGGTTACTCTTATACTCAGCA
AGAACAAGTTTAGATCTGCAGTTTCAGCTGAAGAAGTAAGTTCTCTGTATCAGCTTCAACATTTGGATCT
TTCCTACAATACATTCGTTGGTCCATTTCCTACTTCCTTGATGTCTCTTCCCGCGATAACTTACTTGAAC
ATTTCACACAACAAACTCACCGGGCGGCTTTCAGCAAATCTTTCTTGCAACTCACAGCTGATGTTTGTAG
ATATGTCATCAAATCTTCTTACCGGAAGTTTGCCTACTTGCCTTAAACCGAGTTCCGGCACTAGCAGAGA
TGTTGTCTATGCAAGCAACTGTTTGGCTACTACGAATGAAGATCAACGTCCAGTTTCTTTTTGTAGTAAT
GAAGCTCTTGCTGTTGGAATCCTACCACAGAGGAGGAACAAAGTTTCCCTGGAGGTGCTGTTCCAGGGAC
CAGGGAGCGACAAAACTCACACATGCCCACCGTGCCCAGCACCTGAACTCCTGGGGGGACCGTCAGTCTT
CCTCTTCCCCCCAAAACCCAAGGACACCCTCATGATCTCCCGGACCCCTGAGGTCACATGCGTGGTGGTG
GACGTGAGCCACGAAGACCCTGAGGTCAAGTTCAACTGGTACGTGGACGGCGTGGAGGTGCATAATGCCA
AGACAAAGCCGCGGGAGGAGCAGTACAACAGCACGTACCGTGTGGTCAGCGTCCTCACCGTCCTGCACCA
GGACTGGCTGAATGGCAAGGAGTACAAGTGCAAGGTCTCCAACAAAGCCCTCCCAGCCCCCATCGAGAAA
ACCATCTCCAAAGCCAAAGGGCAGCCCCGAGAACCACAGGTGTACACCCTGCCCCCATCCCGGGAGGAGA
TGACCAAGAACCAGGTCAGCCTGACCTGCCTGGTCAAAGGCTTCTATCCCAGCGACATCGCCGTGGAGTG
GGAGAGCAATGGGCAGCCGGAGAACAACTACAAGACCACGCCTCCCGTGCTGGACTCCGACGGCTCCTTC
TTCCTCTACAGCAAGCTCACCGTGGACAAGAGCAGGTGGCAGCAGGGGAACGTCTTCTCATGCTCCGTGA
TGCATGAGGGTCTGCACAACCACTACACGCAGAAGAGCCTCTCCCTGTCTCCGGGTAAATCTAGAGGGCC
CTTCGAAGGTAAGCCTATCCCTAACCCTCTCCTCGGTCTCGATTCTACGCGTACCGGTCATCATCACCAT
CACCATTGAGTTTAAACCCGCTGATCAGCCTCGACTGTGCCTTCTAAGGCCTGAGCTCGCTGATCAGCCT
CGATCGAGGATCCAGACATGATAAGATACATTGATGAGTTTGGACAAACCACAACTAGAATGCAGTGAAA
AAAATGCTTTATTTGTGAAATTTGTGATGCTATTGCTTTATTTGTAACCATTATAAGCTGCAATAAACAA
GTTAACAACAACAATTGCATTCATTTTATGTTTCAGGTTCAGGGGGAGGTGTGGGAGGTTTTTTAAAGCA
AGTAAAACCTCTACAAATGTGGTATGGCTGATTATGATCAGTCGACCTGCAGGCATGCAAGCTTGGCGTA
ATCATGGTCATAGCTGTTTCCTGTGTGAAATTGTTATCCGCTCACAATTCCACACAACATACGAGCCGGA
AGCATAAAGTGTAAAGCCTGGGGTGCCTAATGAGTGAGCTAACTCACATTAATTGCGTTGCGCTCACTGC
CCGCTTTCCAGTCGGGAAACCTGTCGTGCCAGCTGCATTAATGAATCGGCCAACGCGCGGGGAGAGGCGG
TTTGCGTATTGGGCGCTCTTCCGCTTCCTCGCTCACTGACTCGCTGCGCTCGGTCGTTCGGCTGCGGCGA
GCGGTATCAGCTCACTCAAAGGCGGTAATACGGTTATCCACAGAATCAGGGGATAACGCAGGAAAGAACA
TGTGAGCAAAAGGCCAGCAAAAGGCCAGGAACCGTAAAAAGGCCGCGTTGCTGGCGTTTTTCCATAGGCT
CCGCCCCCCTGACGAGCATCACAAAAATCGACGCTCAAGTCAGAGGTGGCGAAACCCGACAGGACTATAA
AGATACCAGGCGTTTCCCCCTGGAAGCTCCCTCGTGCGCTCTCCTGTTCCGACCCTGCCGCTTACCGGAT
ACCTGTCCGCCTTTCTCCCTTCGGGAAGCGTGGCGCTTTCTCATAGCTCACGCTGTAGGTATCTCAGTTC
GGTGTAGGTCGTTCGCTCCAAGCTGGGCTGTGTGCACGAACCCCCCGTTCAGCCCGACCGCTGCGCCTTA
TCCGGTAACTATCGTCTTGAGTCCAACCCGGTAAGACACGACTTATCGCCACTGGCAGCAGCCACTGGTA
ACAGGATTAGCAGAGCGAGGTATGTAGGCGGTGCTACAGAGTTCTTGAAGTGGTGGCCTAACTACGGCTA
CACTAGAAGAACAGTATTTGGTATCTGCGCTCTGCTGAAGCCAGTTACCTTCGGAAAAAGAGTTGGTAGC
TCTTGATCCGGCAAACAAACCACCGCTGGTAGCGGTGGTTTTTTTGTTTGCAAGCAGCAGATTACGCGCA
GAAAAAAAGGATCTCAAGAAGATCCTTTGATCTTTTCTACGGGGTCTGACGCTCAGTGGAACGAAAACTC
ACGTTAAGGGATTTTGGTCATGAGATTATCAAAAAGGATCTTCACCTAGATCCTTTTAAATTAAAAATGA
AGTTTTAAATCAATCTAAAGTATATATGAGTAAACTTGGTCTGACAGTTACCAATGCTTAATCAGTGAGG
CACCTATCTCAGCGATCTGTCTATTTCGTTCATCCATAGTTGCCTGACTCCCCGTCGTGTAGATAACTAC
GATACGGGAGGGCTTACCATCTGGCCCCAGTGCTGCAATGATACCGCGAGACCCACGCTCACCGGCTCCA
GATTTATCAGCAATAAACCAGCCAGCCGGAAGGGCCGAGCGCAGAAGTGGTCCTGCAACTTTATCCGCCT
CCATCCAGTCTATTAATTGTTGCCGGGAAGCTAGAGTAAGTAGTTCGCCAGTTAATAGTTTGCGCAACGT
TGTTGCCATTGCTACAGGCATCGTGGTGTCACGCTCGTCGTTTGGTATGGCTTCATTCAGCTCCGGTTCC
CAACGATCAAGGCGAGTTACATGATCCCCCATGTTGTGCAAAAAAGCGGTTAGCTCCTTCGGTCCTCCGA
TCGTTGTCAGAAGTAAGTTGGCCGCAGTGTTATCACTCATGGTTATGGCAGCACTGCATAATTCTCTTAC
TGTCATGCCATCCGTAAGATGCTTTTCTGTGACTGGTGAGTACTCAACCAAGTCATTCTGAGAATAGTGT
ATGCGGCGACCGAGTTGCTCTTGCCCGGCGTCAATACGGGATAATACCGCGCCACATAGCAGAACTTTAA
AAGTGCTCATCATTGGAAAACGTTCTTCGGGGCGAAAACTCTCAAGGATCTTACCGCTGTTGAGATCCAG
TTCGATGTAACCCACTCGTGCACCCAACTGATCTTCAGCATCTTTTACTTTCACCAGCGTTTCTGGGTGA
GCAAAAACAGGAAGGCAAAATGCCGCAAAAAAGGGAATAAGGGCGACACGGAAATGTTGAATACTCATAC
TCTTCCTTTTTCAATATTATTGAAGCATTTATCAGGGTTATTGTCTCATGAGCGGATACATATTTGAATG
TATTTAGAAAAATAAACAAATAGGGGTTCCGCGCACATTTCCCCGAAAAGTGCCACCTGACGTCTAAGAA
ACCATTATTATCATGACATTAACCTATAAAAATAGGCGTATCACGAGGCCCTTTCGTCTCGCGCGTTTCG
GTGATGACGGTGAAAACCTCTGACACATGCAGCTCCCGGAGACGGTCACAGCTTGTCTGTAAGCGGATGC
CGGGAGCAGACAAGCCCGTCAGGGCGCGTCAGCGGGTGTTGGCGGGTGTCGGGGCTGGCTTAACTATGCG
GCATCAGAGCAGATTGTACTGAGAGTGCACCATATGCGGTGTGAAATACCGCACAGATGCGTAAGGAGAA
AATACCGCATCAGGCGCCATTCGCCATTCAGGCTGCGCAACTGTTGGGAAGGGCGATCGGTGCGGGCCTC
TTCGCTATTACGCCAGCTGGCGAAAGGGGGATGTGCTGCAAGGCGATTAAGTTGGGTAACGCCAGGGTTT
TCCCAGTCACGACGTT
